>Addgene plasmid #230647 | AiP1407 - pAAV-AiE2178m-minBG-SYFP2-WPRE3-BGHpA | addgene full sequence | sequence record 471000 | Addgene NGS Result
CCTGCAGGCAGCTGCGCGCTCGCTCGCTCACTGAGGCCGCCCGGGCGTCGGGCGACCTTTGGTCGCCCGG
CCTCAGTGAGCGAGCGAGCGCGCAGAGAGGGAGTGGCCAACTCCATCACTAGGGGTTCCTGCGGCCGCAC
GCGTACCCACCAATCTACACTCTTTCTGACCCAGATTTTGAGGACCCAGCTGATCGTGCTGCCTGCGAGG
ACCACATTTTCATCATTGACATAATGGTTAATCAACTGTCCTCTTCGATCCTCCAGCTGTTTGCCTCTTC
TCCCTCAGTCTCAGCACACTGGGACCAGTCTTAGAACACCAGGGCTAAGCTATTCCAGAAGCACAGACCA
ATTCTAATAGGTTCCTGAAAAGTGGGTGGGCAGGGGTGGAGTTAGGGCACCATGTCGAACTCCAGCTGGC
CGCCCATAAGCAGACTGGGCTCTGAAGGACAGAGCAGGCTCTCAGGGCAAGAAGCGCCATTACAGGAATG
GAGAGGCCTATGCGTGCTGCATGAGGGCTGCACTGTATCATGTGCAGTTTGACAGGAAACCACTCAGGTT
TGATTTCAAGATAACAACTTGAGCTTATAACAACTTCTTAGAACCTCATTGAGATGAGAAGACCGAAGCG
GAGAAAGGGATGGTGGAGGGGGAAGAACGGGAAGATGTGGTAGAGGAGGAAGTAGTGAAGGAAGAAGAAA
AGGAGGAGGGGGAGGAGGGGGAGGAGGAGGAGGAGCAAGGGAGGAGGAAGATGTGGTAAGGAGTAGATGG
AAGAGGAAGAAAAGGAGGAGGAGGGGGAGGAGGGGGAGGAGGAAGAGGCCATCTGCAAGTCACTGGTAGA
AAGGGAAGCACCTCATGAGCCAGAACTGTGACTGATCACTGGGAAGCATGAACCTGGTACGAGCTCGGGC
TGGGCATAAAAGTCAGGGCAGAGCCATCTATTGCTTACATTTGCTTCTGGGATCCAGATCTTTCGAAGCT
AGCGCTACCGGTCGCCACCATGGTGAGCAAGGGCGAGGAGCTGTTCACCGGGGTGGTGCCCATCCTGGTC
GAGCTGGACGGCGACGTAAACGGCCACAAGTTCAGCGTGTCCGGCGAGGGCGAGGGCGATGCCACCTACG
GCAAGCTGACCCTGAAGCTGATCTGCACCACCGGCAAGCTGCCCGTGCCCTGGCCCACCCTCGTGACCAC
CCTGGGCTACGGCGTGCAGTGCTTCGCCCGCTACCCCGACCACATGAAGCAGCACGACTTCTTCAAGTCC
GCCATGCCCGAAGGCTACGTCCAGGAGCGCACCATCTTCTTCAAGGACGACGGCAACTACAAGACCCGCG
CCGAGGTGAAGTTCGAGGGCGACACCCTGGTGAACCGCATCGAGCTGAAGGGCATCGACTTCAAGGAGGA
CGGCAACATCCTGGGGCACAAGCTGGAGTACAACTACAACAGCCACAACGTCTATATCACCGCCGACAAG
CAGAAGAACGGCATCAAGGCCAACTTCAAGATCCGCCACAACATCGAGGACGGCGGCGTGCAGCTCGCCG
ACCACTACCAGCAGAACACCCCCATCGGCGACGGCCCCGTGCTGCTGCCCGACAACCACTACCTGAGCTA
CCAGTCCAAGCTGAGCAAAGACCCCAACGAGAAGCGCGATCACATGGTCCTGCTGGAGTTCGTGACCGCC
GCCGGGATCACTCTCGGCATGGACGAGCTGTACAAGTAAGTCGACGGCGCGCCGCGGCCGCGAATTCGAT
ATCATAATCAACCTCTGGATTACAAAATTTGTGAAAGATTGACTGGTATTCTTAACTATGTTGCTCCTTT
TACGCTATGTGGATACGCTGCTTTAATGCCTTTGTATCATGCTATTGCTTCCCGTATGGCTTTCATTTTC
TCCTCCTTGTATAAATCCTGGTTAGTTCTTGCCACGGCGGAACTCATCGCCGCCTGCCTTGCCCGCTGCT
GGACAGGGGCTCGGCTGTTGGGCACTGACAATTCCGTGGCTCGAGAGATCTTCGACTGTGCCTTCTAGTT
GCCAGCCATCTGTTGTTTGCCCCTCCCCCGTGCCTTCCTTGACCCTGGAAGGTGCCACTCCCACTGTCCT
TTCCTAATAAAATGAGGAAATTGCATCGCATTGTCTGAGTAGGTGTCATTCTATTCTGGGGGGTGGGGTG
GGGCAGGACAGCAAGGGGGAGGATTGGGAAGACAATAGCAGGCATGAGATCTCACGTGCGGACCGAGCGG
CCGCAGGAACCCCTAGTGATGGAGTTGGCCACTCCCTCTCTGCGCGCTCGCTCGCTCACTGAGGCCGGGC
GACCAAAGGTCGCCCGACGCCCGGGCTTTGCCCGGGCGGCCTCAGTGAGCGAGCGAGCGCGCAGCTGCCT
GCAGGGGCGCCTGATGCGGTATTTTCTCCTTACGCATCTGTGCGGTATTTCACACCGCATA
[95 nt withheld, positions 2442-2536]
T
[46 nt withheld, positions 2538-2583]
C
[141 nt withheld, positions 2585-2725]
CCTTTGACGTTGGAGTCCACGTTCTTT
[37 nt withheld, positions 2753-2789]
ACTCTATCTCGGGCTATTCTTTTGATTTATAAGGGATTTTGCCGATTTCGGTCTATTGGTTAAAAAATGA
GCTGATTTAACAAAAATTTAACGCGAATTTTAACAAAATATTAACGTTTACAATTTTATGGTGCACTCTC
AGTACAATCTGCTCTGATGCCGCATAGTTAAGCCAGCCCCGACACCCGCCAACACCCGCTGACGCGCCCT
GACGGGCTTGTCTGCTCCCGGCATCCGCTTACAGACAAGCTGTGACCGTCTCCGGGAGCTGCATGTGTCA
GAGGTTTTCACCGTCATCACCGAAACGCGCGAGACGAAAGGGCCTCGTGATACGCCTATTTTTATAGGTT
AATGTCATGATAATAATGGTTTCTTAGACGTCAGGTGGCACTTTTCGGGGAAATGTGCGCGGAACCCCTA
TTTGTTTATTTTTCTAAATACATTCAAATATGTATCCGCTCATGAGACAATAACCCTGATAAATGCTTCA
ATAATATTGAAAAAGGAAGAGTATGAGTATTCAACATTTCCGTGTCGCCCTTATTCCCTTTTTTGCGGCA
TTTTGCCTTCCTGTTTTTGCTCACCCAGAAACGCTGGTGAAAGTAAAAGATGCTGAAGATCAGTTGGGTG
CACGAGTGGGTTACATCGAACTGGATCTCAACAGCGGTAAGATCCTTGAGAGTTTTCGCCCCGAAGAACG
TTTTCCAATGATGAGCACTTTTAAAGTTCTGCTATGTGGCGCGGTATTATCCCGTATTGACGCCGGGCAA
GAGCAACTCGGTCGCCGCATACACTATTCTCAGAATGACTTGGTTGAGTACTCACCAGTCACAGAAAAGC
ATCTTACGGATGGCATGACAGTAAGAGAATTATGCAGTGCTGCCATAACCATGAGTGATAACACTGCGGC
CAACTTACTTCTGACAACGATCGGAGGACCGAAGGAGCTAACCGCTTTTTTGCACAACATGGGGGATCAT
GTAACTCGCCTTGATCGTTGGGAACCGGAGCTGAATGAAGCCATACCAAACGACGAGCGTGACACCACGA
TGCCTGTAGCAATGGCAACAACGTTGCGCAAACTATTAACTGGCGAACTACTTACTCTAGCTTCCCGGCA
ACAATTAATAGACTGGATGGAGGCGGATAAAGTTGCAGGACCACTTCTGCGCTCGGCCCTTCCGGCTGGC
TGGTTTATTGCTGATAAATCTGGAGCCGGTGAGCGTGGGTCTCGCGGTATCATTGCAGCACTGGGGCCAG
ATGGTAAGCCCTCCCGTATCGTAGTTATCTACACGACGGGGAGTCAGGCAACTATGGATGAACGAAATAG
ACAGATCGCTGAGATAGGTGCCTCACTGATTAAGCATTGGTAACTGTCAGACCAAGTTTACTCATATATA
CTTTAGATTGATTTAAAACTTCATTTTTAATTTAAAAGGATCTAGGTGAAGATCCTTTTTGATAATCTCA
TGACCAAAATCCCTTAACGTGAGTTTTCGTTCCACTGAGCGTCAGACCCCGTAGAAAAGATCAAAGGATC
TTCTTGAGATCCTTTTTTTCTGCGCGTAATCTGCTGCTTGCAAACAAAAAAACCACCGCTACCAGCGGTG
GTTTGTTTGCCGGATCAAGAGCTACCAACTCTTTTTCCGAAGGTAACTGGCTTCAGCAGAGCGCAGATAC
CAAATACTGTTCTTCTAGTGTAGCCGTAGTTAGGCCACCACTTCAAGAACTCTGTAGCACCGCCTACATA
CCTCGCTCTGCTAATCCTGTTACCAGTGGCTGCTGCCAGTGGCGATAAGTCGTGTCTTACCGGGTTGGAC
TCAAGACGATAGTTACCGGATAAGGCGCAGCGGTCGGGCTGAACGGGGGGTTCGTGCACACAGCCCAGCT
TGGAGCGAACGACCTACACCGAACTGAGATACCTACAGCGTGAGCTATGAGAAAGCGCCACGCTTCCCGA
AGGGAGAAAGGCGGACAGGTATCCGGTAAGCGGCAGGGTCGGAACAGGAGAGCGCACGAGGGAGCTTCCA
GGGGGAAACGCCTGGTATCTTTATAGTCCTGTCGGGTTTCGCCACCTCTGACTTGAGCGTCGATTTTTGT
GATGCTCGTCAGGGGGGCGGAGCCTATGGAAAAACGCCAGCAACGCGGCCTTTTTACGGTTCCTGGCCTT
TTGCTGGCCTTTTGCTCACATGT
Features (pLannotate 1.2.2; 14 found; start..end, strand, type, name):
     12..39      +  repeat_region  AAV2 ITR (fragment): inverted terminal repeat of adeno-associated virus serotype 2 inverted
     68..95      +  repeat_region  AAV2 ITR (fragment): inverted terminal repeat of adeno-associated virus serotype 2 inverted
   1000..1716    +  CDS            SYFP2: SYFP2 is a basic (constitutively fluorescent) yellow fluorescent protein published in 2006, derived from Aequorea victoria. It is reported to be a very rapidly-maturing monomer with moderate acid sensitivity.
   1756..1913    +  misc_feature   WPRE (fragment): woodchuck hepatitis virus posttranscriptional regulatory element
   1919..1999    +  misc_feature   WPRE (fragment): woodchuck hepatitis virus posttranscriptional regulatory element
   2016..2127    +  polyA_signal   bGH poly(A) signal: bovine growth hormone polyadenylation signal
   2245..2385    +  repeat_region  AAV2 ITR: inverted terminal repeat of adeno-associated virus serotype 2 inverted
   2390..2441    -  misc_feature   bom (fragment): basis of mobility region from pBR322
   2460..2915    +  rep_origin     f1 ori (sequence partly withheld): f1 bacteriophage origin of replication; arrow indicates direction of (+) strand synthesis
   2916..2965    -  misc_feature   bom (fragment): basis of mobility region from pBR322
   3067..3102    -  CDS            rop (fragment): Rop protein, which maintains plasmids at low copy number; rop
   3197..3301    +  promoter       AmpR promoter: bla
   3302..4162    +  CDS            AmpR: β-lactamase; bla; confers resistance to ampicillin, carbenicillin, and related antibiotics
   4333..4921    +  rep_origin     ori: high-copy-number ColE1/pMB1/pBR322/pUC origin of replication
