[The description below was written by a language model from this plasmid's Addgene catalogue record and pLannotate feature annotations shown in this document.]
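Description:
AiP1407 - pAAV-AiE2178m-minBG-SYFP2-WPRE3-BGHpA is an adeno-associated virus transfer plasmid built on a pAAV2 backbone and intended for packaging an enhancer-driven fluorescent reporter into recombinant AAV. In bacteria it is maintained as a high-copy plasmid through a ColE1/pUC-type origin and selected with ampicillin via the bla gene and its native promoter. An f1 phage origin and small remnants of pBR322 bom and rop sequences are also detected in the backbone. The 4,982 nt sequence record shows a complete AAV2 inverted terminal repeat downstream of the cassette. The upstream ITR is annotated only as two short fragments, which may reflect how this repeat-rich region was sequenced or matched rather than a defined deletion.

Between the ITRs, the payload consists of the AiE2178m enhancer placed upstream of a minimal beta-globin promoter (minBG), which has little activity on its own and so leaves expression dependent on the enhancer. Neither element is annotated in the feature table, but they presumably lie in the unannotated stretch between the left ITR and the SYFP2 coding sequence. The catalogue lists MluI and SacI as the 5′ and 3′ cloning sites. SYFP2, a rapidly maturing monomeric yellow fluorescent protein derived from Aequorea victoria, serves as the reporter. It is followed by WPRE3, a shortened woodchuck hepatitis virus posttranscriptional element (seen here as two WPRE fragments) that boosts transcript stability and expression, and by the bovine growth hormone polyadenylation signal.

The stated purpose is AAV-mediated transgene expression in specific populations of brain cells. The record does not say which cell type AiE2178m targets, although the vector belongs to a collection of enhancer AAVs for genetic access to cortical cell types.
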