Addgene plasmid #230647: AiP1407 - pAAV-AiE2178m-minBG-SYFP2-WPRE3-BGHpA
Purpose: AiE2178m is an enhancer sequence, designed to drive AAV-mediated transgene expression in specific populations of brain cells
Depositing lab: Allen Institute for Brain Science & Bosiljka Tasic. Depositing organization: Allen Institute. Publication: A suite of enhancer AAVs and transgenic mouse lines for genetic access to cortical cell types. Ben-Simon Y, Hooper M, Narayan S, Daigle TL, Dwivedi D, Way SW, Oster A, Stafford DA, Mich JK, Taormina MJ, Martinez RA, Opitz-Araya X, Roth JR, Alexander JR, Allen S, Amster A, Arbuckle J, Ayala A, Baker PM, Bakken TE, Barcelli T, Barta S, Bendrick J, Bertagnolli D, Bielstein C, Bishwakarma P, Bowlus J, Boyer G, Brouner K, Casian B, Casper T, Chakka AB, Chakrabarty R, Chance RK, Chavan S, Clark M, Colbert K, Collman F, Daniel S, Departee M, DiValentin P, Donadio N, Dotson N, Egdorf T, Fliss T, Gabitto M, Garcia J, Gary A, Gasperini M, Gloe J, Goldy J, Gore BB, Graybuck L, Greisman N, Haeseleer F, Halterman C, Haradon Z, Hastings SD, Helback O, Ho W, Hockemeyer D, Huang C, Huff S, Hunker A, Johansen N, Jones D, Juneau Z, Kalmbach B, Kannan M, Khem S, Kussick E, Kutsal R, Larsen R, Lee C, Lee AY, Leibly M, Lenz GH, Li S, Liang E, Lusk N, Madigan Z, Malloy J, Malone J, McCue R, Melchor J, Mollenkopf T, Moosman S, Morin E, Newman D, Ng L, Ngo K, Omstead V, Otto S, Oyama A, Pena N, Pham T, Phillips E, Pom CA, Potekhina L, Ransford S, Ray PL, Rette D, Reynoldson C, Rimorin C, Rocha D, Ruiz A, Sanchez REA, Sawyer L, Sedeno-Cortes A, Sevigny JP, Shapovalova N, Shepard N, Shulga L, Sigler AR, Siverts L, Soliman S, Somasundaram S, Staats B, Stewart K, Szelenyi E, Tieu M, Trader C, Tran A, van Velthoven CTJ, Walker M, Wang Y, Weed N, Wirthlin M, Wood T, Wynalda B, Yao Z, Zhou T, Ariza J, Dee N, Reding M, Ronellenfitch K, Mufti S, Sunkin SM, Smith KA, Esposito L, Waters J, Thyagarajan B, Yao S, Lein ES, Zeng H, Levi BP, Ngai J, Ting JT, Tasic B. Cell. 2025 May 16:S0092-8674(25)00513-6. doi: 10.1016/j.cell.2025.05.002. PubMed 40403729.
Backbone
  Vector backbone: pAAV2
  Vector type: AAV
Growth in bacteria
  Bacterial resistance: Ampicillin, 100 μg/mL
  Growth temperature: 37°C
  Growth strain: NEB Stable
  Copy number: High Copy
Gene/Insert
  Gene/Insert name: SYFP2
  Species: Synthetic
  Promoter: minBG
  Cloning method: Restriction Enzyme; 5′ cloning site MluI (unknown if destroyed); 3′ cloning site SacI (unknown if destroyed)
Terms and licenses: Academic/Nonprofit Terms; Industry Terms: Not Available to Industry
How to cite: AiP1407 - pAAV-AiE2178m-minBG-SYFP2-WPRE3-BGHpA was a gift from Allen Institute for Brain Science & Bosiljka Tasic (Addgene plasmid # 230647 ; http://n2t.net/addgene:230647 ; RRID:Addgene_230647)
